Addgene plasmid #61748: PRK5-FLAG-USP13/5-6
Purpose: express N-terminally FLAG tagged human chimera USP13/5-6
Depositing lab: Yihong Ye. Depositing organization: National Institute of Diabetes & Digestive & Kidney Diseases (NIDDK). Publication: USP13 antagonizes gp78 to maintain functionality of a chaperone in ER-associated degradation. Liu Y, Soetandyo N, Lee JG, Liu L, Xu Y, Clemons WM Jr, Ye Y. Elife. 2014;3:e01369. doi: 10.7554/eLife.01369. Epub 2014 Jan 14. PubMed 24424410.
Backbone
  Vector backbone: pRK5
  Backbone size w/o insert (bp): 5204
  Total vector size (bp): 7768
  Vector type: Mammalian Expression
Growth in bacteria
  Bacterial resistance: Ampicillin, 100 μg/mL
  Growth temperature: 37°C
  Growth strain: Top10
  Copy number: High Copy
Gene/Insert
  Gene/Insert name: USP13/5-6 chimera
  Species: H. sapiens (human)
  Insert size (bp): 2565
  Mutation: USP13 (1-721aa) fused to USP5 (717-859aa); D23Y in USP13-please see depositor comment below
  GenBank ID: NM_001098536.1 NM_003940.2
  Entrez Gene: USP5 (a.k.a. ISOT); USP13 (a.k.a. ISOT3, IsoT-3)
  Promoter: CMV
  Tag / fusion protein: FLAG (N terminal on backbone)
  Cloning method: Restriction Enzyme; 5′ cloning site SalI (not destroyed); 3′ cloning site NotI (not destroyed)
  Sequencing primers: 5′ CGCAAATGGGCGGTAGGCGTG; 3′ CTCTAGCATTTAGGTGAC
Terms and licenses: Academic/Nonprofit Terms; Industry Terms: Not Available to Industry
Depositor comments: mutation D23Y in USP13 does not affect plasmid function
How to cite: PRK5-FLAG-USP13/5-6 was a gift from Yihong Ye (Addgene plasmid # 61748 ; http://n2t.net/addgene:61748 ; RRID:Addgene_61748)
