[The description below was written by a language model from this plasmid's Addgene catalogue record and pLannotate feature annotations shown in this document.]
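Description:
PRK5-FLAG-USP13/5-6 is a mammalian expression plasmid built on the pRK5 backbone (about 7.8 kb in total) that drives production of an N-terminally FLAG-tagged chimeric human deubiquitinase. It is propagated in E. coli as a high-copy plasmid through a ColE1/pUC-type origin and selected with ampicillin via the β-lactamase gene. The backbone also carries f1 and M13 phage origins, an SV40 enhancer/early promoter region that has no annotated downstream marker, and assorted remnants of earlier cloning vectors (lacZα, lacI, rop and bom fragments, and a lac promoter/operator) that play no evident role in expression. No mammalian selection marker is annotated, which fits use by transient transfection.

The expression cassette consists of the CMV immediate early enhancer and promoter, a fragment of CMV intron A, an SP6 promoter, the backbone-encoded FLAG epitope, the insert cloned between SalI and NotI sites (both retained), and a bovine growth hormone polyadenylation signal. A short fragment resembling an immunoglobulin heavy chain signal sequence is annotated upstream of the tag, but the record does not indicate that it is functional. The roughly 2.6 kb insert fuses USP13 residues 1–721 to USP5 residues 717–859, replacing the C-terminal portion of USP13 with the corresponding region of its close paralogue. The automated annotation labels the whole open reading frame as USP13, which presumably reflects the similarity between the two proteins. The USP13 portion carries a D23Y substitution that the depositor states does not affect function. Such domain-swap chimeras are typically used to map which regions account for functional differences between related enzymes. Here the associated work concerns USP13 in ER-associated degradation, and the FLAG tag allows detection and immunoprecipitation.
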