Features (pLannotate 1.2.2; 24 found; start..end, strand, type, name):
     14..393     +  enhancer       CMV enhancer: human cytomegalovirus immediate early enhancer
    394..597     +  promoter       CMV promoter: human cytomegalovirus (CMV) immediate early promoter
    733..776     +  intron         CMV intron (fragment): modified intron A from human cytomegalovirus
    828..846     +  promoter       SP6 promoter: promoter for bacteriophage SP6 RNA polymerase
    850..887     +  CDS            IgH signal sequence (fragment): signal sequence from the mouse immunoglobulin heavy chain variable region
    930..950     +  CDS            FLAG (fragment): FLAG® epitope tag, followed by an enterokinase cleavage site
    960..3521    +  CDS            USP13: UBP13_HUMAN - Also known as ISOT3. Experimental evidence at protein level: Swiss-Prot protein existence level 1. Deubiquitinase that mediates deubiquitination of target proteins such as BECN1, MITF, SKP2 and USP10 and is involved in various processes such as autophagy and endoplasmic reticulum-associated degradation (ERAD). Component of a regulatory loop that controls autophagy and p53/TP53 levels: mediates deubiquitination of BECN1, a key regulator of autophagy, leading to stabilize the PIK3C3/VPS34- containing complexes. Also deubiquitinates USP10, an essential regulator of p53/TP53 stabilit
   3559..3577    -  promoter       SP6 promoter: promoter for bacteriophage SP6 RNA polymerase
   3603..3827    +  polyA_signal   bGH poly(A) signal: bovine growth hormone polyadenylation signal
   3831..3852    +  promoter       SV40 promoter (fragment): SV40 enhancer and early promoter
   3873..4301    +  rep_origin     f1 ori (sequence partly withheld): f1 bacteriophage origin of replication; arrow indicates direction of (+) strand synthesis
   4315..4645    +  promoter       SV40 promoter: SV40 enhancer and early promoter
   4664..4818    +  CDS            lacZα (fragment): LacZα fragment of β-galactosidase; lacZ fragment
   4824..4875    -  misc_feature   bom (fragment): basis of mobility region from pBR322
   4894..5274    +  rep_origin     M13 ori (sequence partly withheld): M13 bacteriophage origin of replication; arrow indicates direction of (+) strand synthesis
   5350..5399    -  misc_feature   bom (fragment): basis of mobility region from pBR322
   5501..5536    -  CDS            rop (fragment): Rop protein, which maintains plasmids at low copy number; rop
   5645..5736    +  promoter       AmpR promoter: bla
   5737..6597    +  CDS            AmpR: β-lactamase; bla; confers resistance to ampicillin, carbenicillin, and related antibiotics
   6768..7356    +  rep_origin     ori: high-copy-number ColE1/pMB1/pBR322/pUC origin of replication
   7534..7626    +  CDS            lacI (fragment): lac repressor; lacI; The lac repressor binds to the lac operator to inhibit transcription in E. coli. This inhibition can be relieved by adding lactose or isopropyl-β-D-thiogalactopyranoside (IPTG).
   7639..7660    +  protein_bind   CAP binding site: CAP binding activates transcription in the presence of cAMP. E. coli catabolite activator protein
   7675..7705    +  promoter       lac promoter: promoter for the E. coli lac operon
   7713..7729    +  protein_bind   lac operator: The lac repressor binds to the lac operator to inhibit transcription in E. coli. This inhibition can be relieved by adding lactose or isopropyl-β-D-thiogalactopyranoside (IPTG). lac repressor encoded by lacI
>Addgene plasmid #61748 | PRK5-FLAG-USP13/5-6 | depositor full sequence | sequence record 101060 | USP13(1-2151bp) is fused to USP5 (2164-2577bp) and the whole sequence is inserted into the Sal I and Not I sites of pRK5
TTCGAGCTCGCCCGACATTGATTATTGACTAGTTATTAATAGTAATCAATTACGGGGTCATTAGTTCATA
GCCCATATATGGAGTTCCGCGTTACATAACTTACGGTAAATGGCCCGCCTGGCTGACCGCCCAACGACCC
CCGCCCATTGACGTCAATAATGACGTATGTTCCCATAGTAACGCCAATAGGGACTTTCCATTGACGTCAA
TGGGTGGAGTATTTACGGTAAACTGCCCACTTGGCAGTACATCAAGTGTATCATATGCCAAGTACGCCCC
CTATTGACGTCAATGACGGTAAATGGCCCGCCTGGCATTATGCCCAGTACATGACCTTATGGGACTTTCC
TACTTGGCAGTACATCTACGTATTAGTCATCGCTATTACCATGGTGATGCGGTTTTGGCAGTACATCAAT
GGGCGTGGATAGCGGTTTGACTCACGGGGATTTCCAAGTCTCCACCCCATTGACGTCAATGGGAGTTTGT
TTTGGCACCAAAATCAACGGGACTTTCCAAAATGTCGTAACAACTCCGCCCCATTGACGCAAATGGGCGG
TAGGCGTGTACGGTGGGAGGTCTATATAAGCAGAGCTCGTTTAGTGAACCGTCAGATCGCCTGGAGACGC
CATCCACGCTGTTTTGACCTCCATAGAAGACACCGGGACCGATCCAGCCTCCGCGGCCGGGAACGGTGCA
TTGGAACGCGGATTCCCCGTGCCAAGAGTGACGTAAGTACCGCCTATAGAGTCTATAGGCCCACCCCCTT
GGCTTCGTTAGAACGCGGCTACAATTAATACATAACCTTATGTATCATACACATACGATTTAGGTGACAC
TATAGAATAACATCCACTTTGCCTTTCTCTCCACAGGTGTCCACTCCCAGGTCCAACTGCACCTCGGTTC
TAAGCTTGCCGCCATGGACTACAAGGACGACGATGACAAGGGGTCGACAATGCAGCGCCGGGGCGCCCTG
TTCGGCATGCCGGGCGGCAGCGGAGGCAGGAAGATGGCTGCAGGAGACATCGGCGAGCTGCTAGTGCCCC
ACATGCCCACGATCCGCGTGCCCAGGTCCGGCGACAGGGTCTACAAGAACGAGTGCGCCTTCTCCTACGA
CTCTCCCAATTCTGAAGGTGGACTCTATGTATGCATGAATACATTTTTGGCCTTTGGAAGGGAACATGTT
GAAAGACATTTTCGAAAAACTGGACAGAGTGTATACATGCACCTGAAAAGACATGTGCGAGAGAAGGTAA
GAGGGGCGTCTGGTGGAGCGTTACCAAAAAGGAGGAATTCCAAGATTTTTTTAGATCTAGATACTGATGA
CGATTTAAATAGCGACGATTATGAATATGAAGATGAAGCCAAACTTGTTATATTCCCAGATCACTATGAA
ATAGCACTACCAAATATTGAGGAGTTACCAGCCCTGGTAACAATTGCTTGTGATGCAGTTCTCAGCTCAA
AATCTCCATACAGAAAGCAGGACCCAGACACGTGGGAAAATGAATTGCCAGTATCTAAATATGCCAACAA
CCTCACCCAGCTGGACAATGGAGTCAGGATTCCTCCAAGTGGTTGGAAGTGTGCCAGATGCGACCTGCGA
GAAAACCTCTGGTTGAATCTGACTGACGGCTCTGTCCTGTGTGGAAAGTGGTTCTTTGACAGCTCTGGGG
GCAACGGGCATGCGCTGGAGCATTACAGAGACATGGGCTACCCACTAGCCGTGAAACTGGGAACCATCAC
TCCTGACGGGGCAGATGTTTATTCTTTTCAAGAAGAAGAACCTGTTTTGGATCCTCATTTGGCCAAGCAC
TTAGCGCATTTTGGAATTGATATGCTTCATATGCATGGGACAGAGAATGGGCTCCAGGACAATGACATCA
AGCTGAGGGTCAGTGAGTGGGAAGTGATCCAGGAGTCGGGCACGAAACTGAAGCCAATGTATGGTCCTGG
CTACACGGGTCTGAAGAACCTGGGCAACAGCTGCTATCTCAGCTCTGTCATGCAGGCCATCTTCAGCATC
CCAGAATTCCAGAGAGCGTATGTAGGAAACCTTCCCAGAATATTTGACTACTCGCCTTTAGATCCAACAC
AAGATTTCAACACACAGATGACTAAGTTAGGACATGGCCTTCTCTCAGGCCAGTATTCAAAGCCTCCGGT
GAAATCTGAACTCATTGAACAGGTGATGAAGGAGGAGCACAAGCCACAGCAGAACGGGATCTCTCCGCGC
ATGTTTAAGGCCTTTGTAAGCAAGAGCCACCCGGAATTCTCCTCTAACAGGCAGCAAGATGCCCAGGAAT
TCTTCTTGCACCTGGTGAATCTAGTAGAGAGGAACCGCATCGGCTCAGAAAACCCAAGCGATGTTTTTCG
TTTTTTGGTGGAAGAACGCATTCAGTGCTGTCAGACCCGGAAAGTCCGCTACACGGAGAGGGTGGATTAC
CTGATGCAGTTACCTGTGGCCATGGAGGCGGCAACCAACAAGGATGAACTGATCGCTTATGAACTAACGA
GAAGGGAAGCAGAAGCAAACAGAAGACCCCTTCCTGAGTTGGTACGTGCCAAGATACCATTTAGTGCCTG
CCTTCAGGCCTTCTCTGAACCAGAAAATGTTGATGATTTCTGGAGCAGTGCCCTACAAGCAAAGTCTGCG
GGTGTGAAAACATCTCGCTTTGCTTCATTCCCTGAATACTTGGTAGTGCAGATAAAGAAGTTCACTTTTG
GTCTTGACTGGGTTCCCAAAAAATTTGATGTTTCTATTGATATGCCAGACCTACTTGATATCAACCATCT
CCGAGCCAGGGGGTTACAGCCAGGAGAGGAAGAACTTCCAGACATCAGCCCCCCCATAGTCATTCCTGAT
GACTCAAAAGATCGCCTGATGAACCAATTGATAGACCCATCAGACATCGATGAGTCATCAGTGATGCAGC
TGGCCGAGATGGGTTTCCCGCTGGAAGCATGTCGCAAGGCTGTGTACTTCACTGGAAATATGGGCGCCGA
GGTGGCCTTCAACTGGATCATTGTTCACATGGAAGAGCCAGATTTTGCTGAGCCGCTGACCATGCCTGGT
TATGGAGGGGCAGCTTCTGCTGGAGCCTCTCCCCCTCCTGAGGACTGTGTGACCACCATTGTCTCCATGG
GCTTCTCCCGGGACCAGGCCTTGAAAGCGCTGCGGGCCACGAACAATAGTTTAGAACGGGCTGTGGACTG
GATCTTCAGTCACATTGACGACCTGGATGCTGAAGCTGCCATGGACATCTCAGAGGGCCGCTCAGCTGCC
GACTCCATCTCTGAGTCTGTGCCAGTGGGACCTAAAGTCCGGGATGGTCCTGGAAAGTATCAGCTCTTTG
CCTTCATTAGTCACATGGGCACCTCTACCATGTGTGGTCACTACGTCTGCCACATCAAGAAAGAAGGCAG
ATGGGTGATCTACAATGACCAGAAAGTGTGTGCCTCCGAGAAGCCGCCCAAGGACCTGGGCTACATCTAC
TTCTACCAGAGAGTGGCCAGCTAAGCGGCCGCTCGAGCATGCATCTAGAGGGCCCTATTCTATAGTGTCA
CCTAAATGCTAGAGCTCGCTGATCAGCCTCGACTGTGCCTTCTAGTTGCCAGCCATCTGTTGTTTGCCCC
TCCCCCGTGCCTTCCTTGACCCTGGAAGGTGCCACTCCCACTGTCCTTTCCTAATAAAATGAGGAAATTG
CATCGCATTGTCTGAGTAGGTGTCATTCTATTCTGGGGGGTGGGGTGGGGCAGGACAGCAAGGGGGAGGA
TTGGGAAGACAATAGCAGGCATGCTGGGGATGCGGTGGGCTCTATGGCTTCTGAGGCGGAAAGAACCAGC
TGGGGCTCTAGGGGGTATCCCC
[124 nt withheld, positions 3873-3996]
C
[91 nt withheld, positions 3998-4088]
A
[49 nt withheld, positions 4090-4138]
CCTTTGACGTTGGAGTCCACGTTCTTT
[37 nt withheld, positions 4166-4202]
ACCCTATCTCGGTCTATTCTTTTGATTTATAAGGGATTTTGCCGATTTCGGCCTATTGGTTAAAAAATGA
GCTGATTTAACAAAAATTTAACGCGAATTAATTCTGTGGAATGTGTGTCAGTTAGGGTGTGGAAAGTCCC
CAGGCTCCCCAGCAGGCAGAAGTATGCAAAGCATGCATCTCAATTAGTCAGCAACCAGGTGTGGAAAGTC
CCCAGGCTCCCCAGCAGGCAGAAGTATGCAAAGCATGCATCTCAATTAGTCAGCAACCATAGTCACGCCC
CTAACTCCGCCCATCCCGCCCCTAACTCCGCCCAGTTCCGCCCATTCTCCGCCCCATGGCTGACTAATTT
TTTTTTATTTATGCAGAGGCCGAGGCCGCCTCGGCCTCTGAGCTATTCCAGAAGTAGTGAGGAGGCTTTT
TTGGAGGCCTAGGCTTTTGCAAAAAGCTGTTAACAGCTTGGCACTGGCCGTCGTTTTACAACGTCGTGAC
TGGGAAAACCCTGGCGTTACCCAACTTAATCGCCTTGCAGCACATCCCCCTTTCGCCAGCTGGCGTAATA
GCGAAGAGGCCCGCACCGATCGCCCTTCCCAACAGTTGCGCAGCCTGAATGGCGAATGGCGCCTGATGCG
GTATTTTCTCCTTACGCATCTGTGCGGTATTTCACACCGCATA
[142 nt withheld, positions 4876-5017]
C
[141 nt withheld, positions 5019-5159]
CCTTTGACGTTGGAGTCCACGTTCTTT
[37 nt withheld, positions 5187-5223]
ACCCTATCTCGGGCTATTCTTTTGATTTATAAGGGATTTTGCCGATTTCGGCCTATTGGTTAAAAAATGA
GCTGATTTAACAAAAATTTAACGCGAATTTTAACAAAATATTAACGTTTACAATTTTATGGTGCACTCTC
AGTACAATCTGCTCTGATGCCGCATAGTTAAGCCAGCCCCGACACCCGCCAACACCCGCTGACGCGCCCT
GACGGGCTTGTCTGCTCCCGGCATCCGCTTACAGACAAGCTGTGACCGTCTCCGGGAGCTGCATGTGTCA
GAGGTTTTCACCGTCATCACCGAAACGCGCGAGACGAAAGGGCCTCGTGATACGCCTATTTTTATAGGTT
AATGTCATGATAATAATGGTTTCTTAGACGTCAGGTGGCACTTTTCGGGGAAATGTGCGCGGAACCCCTA
TTTTGTTTATTTTTCTAAATACATTCAAATATGTATCCGCTCATGAGACAATAACCCTGATAAATGCTTC
AATAATATTGAAAAAGGAAGAGTATGAGTATTCAACATTTCCGTGTCGCCCTTATTCCCTTTTTTGCGGC
ATTTTGCCTTCCTGTTTTTGCTCACCCAGAAACGCTGGTGAAAGTAAAAGATGCTGAAGATCAGTTGGGT
GCACGAGTGGGTTACATCGAACTGGATCTCAACAGCGGTAAGATCCTTGAGAGTTTTCGCCCCGAAGAAC
GTTTTCCAATGATGAGCACTTTTAAAGTTCTGCTATGTGGCGCGGTATTATCCCGTATTGACGCCGGGCA
AGAGCAACTCGGTCGCCGCATACACTATTCTCAGAATGACTTGGTTGAGTACTCACCAGTCACAGAAAAG
CATCTTACGGATGGCATGACAGTAAGAGAATTATGCAGTGCTGCCATAACCATGAGTGATAACACTGCGG
CCAACTTACTTCTGACAACGATCGGAGGACCGAAGGAGCTAACCGCTTTTTTGCACAACATGGGGGATCA
TGTAACTCGCCTTGATCGTTGGGAACCGGAGCTGAATGAAGCCATACCAAACGACGAGCGTGACACCACG
ATGCCTGTAGCAATGGCAACAACGTTGCGCAAACTATTAACTGGCGAACTACTTACTCTAGCTTCCCGGC
AACAATTAATAGACTGGATGGAGGCGGATAAAGTTGCAGGACCACTTCTGCGCTCGGCCCTTCCGGCTGG
CTGGTTTATTGCTGATAAATCTGGAGCCGGTGAGCGTGGGTCTCGCGGTATCATTGCAGCACTGGGGCCA
GATGGTAAGCCCTCCCGTATCGTAGTTATCTACACGACGGGGAGTCAGGCAACTATGGATGAACGAAATA
GACAGATCGCTGAGATAGGTGCCTCACTGATTAAGCATTGGTAACTGTCAGACCAAGTTTACTCATATAT
ACTTTAGATTGATTTAAAACTTCATTTTTAATTTAAAAGGATCTAGGTGAAGATCCTTTTTGATAATCTC
ATGACCAAAATCCCTTAACGTGAGTTTTCGTTCCACTGAGCGTCAGACCCCGTAGAAAAGATCAAAGGAT
CTTCTTGAGATCCTTTTTTTCTGCGCGTAATCTGCTGCTTGCAAACAAAAAAACCACCGCTACCAGCGGT
GGTTTGTTTGCCGGATCAAGAGCTACCAACTCTTTTTCCGAAGGTAACTGGCTTCAGCAGAGCGCAGATA
CCAAATACTGTTCTTCTAGTGTAGCCGTAGTTAGGCCACCACTTCAAGAACTCTGTAGCACCGCCTACAT
ACCTCGCTCTGCTAATCCTGTTACCAGTGGCTGCTGCCAGTGGCGATAAGTCGTGTCTTACCGGGTTGGA
CTCAAGACGATAGTTACCGGATAAGGCGCAGCGGTCGGGCTGAACGGGGGGTTCGTGCACACAGCCCAGC
TTGGAGCGAACGACCTACACCGAACTGAGATACCTACAGCGTGAGCTATGAGAAAGCGCCACGCTTCCCG
AAGGGAGAAAGGCGGACAGGTATCCGGTAAGCGGCAGGGTCGGAACAGGAGAGCGCACGAGGGAGCTTCC
AGGGGGAAACGCCTGGTATCTTTATAGTCCTGTCGGGTTTCGCCACCTCTGACTTGAGCGTCGATTTTTG
TGATGCTCGTCAGGGGGGCGGAGCCTATGGAAAAACGCCAGCAACGCGGCCTTTTTACGGTTCCTGGCCT
TTTGCTGGCCTTTTGCTCACATGTCTTCCTGCGTATCCNNGATTCTGTGGATACCGTATTACCGCCTTTG
AGTGAGCTGATACCGCTCGCCGCAGCCGAACGACCGAGCGCAGCGAGTCAGTGAGCGAGGAAGCGGAAGA
GCGCCCAATACGCAAACCGCCTCTCCCCGCGCGTTGGCCGATTCATTAATGCAGCTGGCACGACAGGTTT
CCCGACTGGAAAGCGGGCAGTGAGCGCAACGCAATTAATGTGAGTTAGCTCACTCATTAGGCACCCCAGG
CTTTACACTTTATGCTTCCGGCTCGTATGTTGTGTGGAATTGTGAGCGGATAACAATTTCACACAGGAAA
CAGCTATGACATGATTACGAATTAA
