>Addgene plasmid #61748 | PRK5-FLAG-USP13/5-6 | addgene partial sequence | sequence record 103658 | pMT2-F 5'-TTGCCTTTCTCTCCACAGGT-3'
AGCTTGCCGCCATGGACTACAAGGACGACGATGACAAGGGGTCGACAATGCAGCGCCGGGGCGCCCTGTT
CGGCATGCCGGGCGGCAGCGGAGGCAGGAAGATGGCTGCAGGATACATCGGCGAGCTGCTAGTGCCCCAC
ATGCCCACGATCCGCGTGCCCAGGTCCGGCGACAGGGTCTACAAGAACGAGTGCGCCTTCTCCTACGACT
CTCCCAATTCTGAAGGTGGACTCTATGTATGCATGAATACATTTTTGGCCTTTGGAAGGGAACATGTTGA
AAGACATTTTCGAAAAACTGGACAGAGTGTATACATGCACCTGAAAAGACATGTGCGAGAGAAGGTAAGA
GGGGCGTCTGGTGGAGCGTTACCAAAAAGGAGGAATTCCAAGATTTTTTTAGATCTAGATACTGATGACG
ATTTAAATAGCGACGATTATGAATATGAAGATGAAGCCAAACTTGTTATATTCCCAGATCACTATGAAAT
AGCACTACCAAATATTGAGGAGTTACCAGCCCTGGTAACAATTGCTTGTGATGCAGTTCTCAGCTCAAAA
TCTCCATACAGAAAGCAGGACCCAGACACGTGGGAAAATGAATTGCCAGTATCTAAATATGCCAACAACC
TCACCCAGCTGGACAATGGAGTCAGGATTCCTCCAAGTGGTTGGAAGTGTGCCAGATGCGACCTGCGAGA
AAACCTCTGGTTGAATCTGACTGACGGCTCTGTCCTGTGTGGAAAGTGGTTCTTTGACAGCTCTGGGGGC
AACGGGCATGCGCTGGAGCATTACAGAGACATGGGCTACCCACTAGCCGTGAA
