>Addgene plasmid #61748 | PRK5-FLAG-USP13/5-6 | addgene partial sequence | sequence record 103827 | BGH-rev 5'-TAGAAGGCACAGTCGAGG-3'
CTATAGAATAGGGCCCTCTAGATGCATGCTCGAGCGGCCGCTTAGCTGGCCACTCTCTGGTAGAAGTAGA
TGTAGCCCAGGTCCTTGGGCGGCTTCTCGGAGGCACACACTTTCTGGTCATTGTAGATCACCCATCTGCC
TTCTTTCTTGATGTGGCAGACGTAGTGACCACACATGGTAGAGGTGCCCATGTGACTAATGAAGGCAAAG
AGCTGATACTTTCCAGGACCATCCCGGACTTTAGGTCCCACTGGCACAGACTCAGAGATGGAGTCGGCAG
CTGAGCGGCCCTCTGAGATGTCCATGGCAGCTTCAGCATCCAGGTCGTCAATGTGACTGAAGATCCAGTC
CACAGCCCGTTCTAAACTATTGTTCGTGGCCCGCAGCGCTTTCAAGGCCTGGTCCCGGGAGAAGCCCATG
GAGACAATGGTGGTCACACAGTCCTCAGGAGGGGGGTCGGCTGCTGCGCTAGCACCAAAAACAGAGGCTC
CAGCAGAAGCTGCCCCTCCATAACCAGGCATGGTCAGCGGCTCAGCAAAATCTGGCTCTTCCATGTGAAC
AATGATCCAGTTGAAGGCCACCTCGGCGCCCATATTTCCAGTGAAGTACACAGCCTTGCGACATGCTTCC
AGCGGGAAACCCATCTCGGCCAGCTGCATCACTGATGACTCATCGATGTCTGATGGGTCTATCAATTGGT
TCATCAGGCGATCTTTTGAGTCATCAGGAATGACTATGGGGGGGCTGATGTCTGGAAGTTCTTCCTCTCC
TGGCTGTAACCCCCTGGCTCGGAGATGGTTGATATCAAGTAGGTCTGGCATATCAATAGAAACATCAAAT
TT
